>Addgene plasmid | pUdOanc-t Sequencing Result | analyzer sequence | sequence record 429620
TCCCCGAAAAGTGCCACCTGACGTCTAAGAAACCATTATTATCATGACATTAACCTATAAAAATAGGCGT
ATCACGAGGCCCTTTCGTCTCGCGCGTTTCGGTGATGACGGTGAAAACCTCTGACACATGCAGCTCCCGG
AGACGGTCACAGCTTGTCTGTAAGCGGATGCCGGGAGCAGACAAGCCCGTCAGGGCGCGTCAGCGGGTGT
TGGCGGGTGTCGGGGCTGGCTTAACTATGCGGCATCAGAGCAGATTGTACTGAGAGTGCACCATATGCGG
TGTGAAATACCGCACAGATGCGTAAGGAGAAAATACCGCATCAGGCGCTCTTCCGCTTCCTCGCTCACTG
ACTCGCTGCGCTCGGTCGTTCGGCTGCGGCGAGCGGTATCAGCTCACTCAAAGGCGGTAATACGGTTATC
CACAGAATCAGGGGATAACGCAGGAAAGAACATGTGAGCAAAAGGCCAGCAAAAGGCCAGGAACCGTAAA
AAGGCCGCGTTGCTGGCGTTTTTCCATAGGCTCCGCCCCCCTGACGAGCATCACAAAAATCGACGCTCAA
GTCAGAGGTGGCGAAACCCGACAGGACTATAAAGATACCAGGCGTTTCCCCCTGGAAGCTCCCTCGTGCG
CTCTCCTGTTCCGACCCTGCCGCTTACCGGATACCTGTCCGCCTTTCTCCCTTCGGGAAGCGTGGCGCTT
TCTCATAGCTCACGCTGTAGGTATCTCAGTTCGGTGTAGGTCGTTCGCTCCAAGCTGGGCTGTGTGCACG
AACCCCCCGTTCAGCCCGACCGCTGCGCCTTATCCGGTAACTATCGTCTTGAGTCCAACCCGGTAAGACA
CGACTTATCGCCACTGGCAGCAGCCACTGGTAACAGGATTAGCAGAGCGAGGTATGTAGGCGGTGCTACA
GAGTTCTTGAAGTGGTGGCCTAACTACGGCTACACTAGAAGAACAGTATTTGGTATCTGCGCTCTGCTGA
AGCCAGTTACCTTCGGAAAAAGAGTTGGTAGCTCTTGATCCGGCAAACAAACCACCGCTGGTAGCGGTGG
TTTTTTTGTTTGCAAGCAGCAGATTACGCGCAGAAAAAAAGGATCTCAAGAAGATCCTTTGATCTTTTCT
ACGGGGTCTGACGCTCAGTGGAACGAAAACTCACGTTAAGGGATTTTGGTCATGAGATTATCAAAAAGGA
TCTTCACCTAGATCCTTTTAAATTAAAAATGAAGTTTTAAATCAATCTAAAGTATATATGAGTAAACTTG
GTCTGACAGTTACCAATGCTTAATCAGTGAGGCACCTATCTCAGCGATCTGTCTATTTCGTTCATCCATA
GTTGCCTGACTCCCCGTCGTGTAGATAACTACGATACGGGAGGGCTTACCATCTGGCCCCAGTGCTGCAA
TGATACCGCGAGACCCACGCTCACCGGCTCCAGATTTATCAGCAATAAACCAGCCAGCCGGAAGGGCCGA
GCGCAGAAGTGGTCCTGCAACTTTATCCGCCTCCATCCAGTCTATTAATTGTTGCCGGGAAGCTAGAGTA
AGTAGTTCGCCAGTTAATAGTTTGCGCAACGTTGTTGCCATTGCTACAGGCATCGTGGTGTCACGCTCGT
CGTTTGGTATGGCTTCATTCAGCTCCGGTTCCCAACGATCAAGGCGAGTTACATGATCCCCCATGTTGTG
CAAAAAAGCGGTTAGCTCCTTCGGTCCTCCGATCGTTGTCAGAAGTAAGTTGGCCGCAGTGTTATCACTC
ATGGTTATGGCAGCACTGCATAATTCTCTTACTGTCATGCCATCCGTAAGATGCTTTTCTGTGACTGGTG
AGTACTCAACCAAGTCATTCTGAGAATAGTGTATGCGGCGACCGAGTTGCTCTTGCCCGGCGTCAATACG
GGATAATACCGCGCCACATAGCAGAACTTTAAAAGTGCTCATCATTGGAAAACGTTCTTCGGGGCGAAAA
CTCTCAAGGATCTTACCGCTGTTGAGATCCAGTTCGATGTAACCCACTCGTGCACCCAACTGATCTTCAG
CATCTTTTACTTTCACCAGCGTTTCTGGGTGAGCAAAAACAGGAAGGCAAAATGCCGCAAAAAAGGGAAT
AAGGGCGACACGGAAATGTTGAATACTCATACTCTTCCTTTTTCAATATTATTGAAGCATTTATCAGGGT
TATTGTCTCATGAGCGGATACATATTTGAATGTATTTAGAAAAATAAACAAATAGGGGTTCCGCGCACAT
T
Features (pLannotate 1.2.2; 5 found; start..end, strand, type, name):
     89..124     +  CDS            rop (fragment): Rop protein, which maintains plasmids at low copy number; rop
    226..325     +  misc_feature   bom (fragment): basis of mobility region from pBR322
    511..1099    -  rep_origin     ori: high-copy-number ColE1/pMB1/pBR322/pUC origin of replication
   1270..2130    -  CDS            AmpR: β-lactamase; bla; confers resistance to ampicillin, carbenicillin, and related antibiotics
   2131..2235    -  promoter       AmpR promoter: bla
